>Addgene plasmid #48646 | DS-NMcas | depositor full sequence | sequence record 71690 | DS-NMcas sequence 5974 bps
ACCAGGCACGCCTAACCGTCAGTGAGATTGGATGAGTGAACGATATTGATCGAGAAGAGCCCTGCGCAGC
CGCTGCCGTGCCTGCAGGAAGCAACGGCCCGGAGGGTGGCGGGCAGGACGCCCGCCATAAACTGCCAGGC
ATCAAATTAAGCAGAAGGCCATCCTGACGGATGGCCTTTTTGCGTTTCTACAAACTCTGCTAGCTTCTAG
AGCACAGCTAACACCACGTCGTCCCTATCTGCTGCCCTAGGTCTATGAGTGGTTGCTGGATAACTTTACG
GGCATGCATAAGGCTCGTATGATATATTCAGGGAGACCACAACGGTTTCCCTCTACAAATAATTTTGTTT
AACTTTTACTAGAGGAGGAGGCAAAAATGGCCGCCTTCAAGCCCAACCCCATCAACTACATCCTGGGCCT
GGACATCGGCATCGCCAGCGTGGGCTGGGCCATGGTGGAGATCGACGAGGACGAGAACCCCATCTGCCTG
ATCGACCTGGGTGTGCGCGTGTTCGAGCGCGCTGAGGTGCCCAAGACTGGTGACAGTCTGGCTATGGCTC
GCCGGCTTGCTCGCTCTGTTCGGCGCCTTACTCGCCGGCGCGCTCACCGCCTTCTGCGCGCTCGCCGCCT
GCTGAAGCGCGAGGGTGTGCTGCAGGCTGCCGACTTCGACGAGAACGGCCTGATCAAGAGCCTGCCCAAC
ACTCCTTGGCAGCTGCGCGCTGCCGCTCTGGACCGCAAGCTGACTCCTCTGGAGTGGAGCGCCGTGCTGC
TGCACCTGATCAAGCACCGCGGCTACCTGAGCCAGCGCAAGAACGAGGGCGAGACCGCCGACAAGGAGCT
GGGTGCTCTGCTGAAGGGCGTGGCCGACAACGCCCACGCCCTGCAGACTGGTGACTTCCGCACTCCTGCT
GAGCTGGCCCTGAACAAGTTCGAGAAGGAGAGCGGCCACATCCGCAACCAGCGCGGCGACTACAGCCACA
CCTTCAGCCGCAAGGACCTGCAGGCCGAGCTGATCCTGCTGTTCGAGAAGCAGAAGGAGTTCGGCAACCC
CCACGTGAGCGGCGGCCTGAAGGAGGGCATCGAGACCCTGCTGATGACCCAGCGCCCCGCCCTGAGCGGC
GACGCCGTGCAGAAGATGCTGGGCCACTGCACCTTCGAGCCAGCCGAGCCCAAGGCCGCCAAGAACACCT
ACACCGCCGAGCGCTTCATCTGGCTGACCAAGCTGAACAACCTGCGCATCCTGGAGCAGGGCAGCGAGCG
CCCCCTGACCGACACCGAGCGCGCCACCCTGATGGACGAGCCCTACCGCAAGAGCAAGCTGACCTACGCC
CAGGCCCGCAAGCTGCTGGGTCTGGAGGACACCGCCTTCTTCAAGGGCCTGCGCTACGGCAAGGACAACG
CCGAGGCCAGCACCCTGATGGAGATGAAGGCCTACCACGCCATCAGCCGCGCCCTGGAGAAGGAGGGCCT
GAAGGACAAGAAGAGTCCTCTGAACCTGAGCCCCGAGCTGCAGGACGAGATCGGCACCGCCTTCAGCCTG
TTCAAGACCGACGAGGACATCACCGGCCGCCTGAAGGACCGCATCCAGCCCGAGATCCTGGAGGCCCTGC
TGAAGCACATCAGCTTCGACAAGTTCGTGCAGATCAGCCTGAAGGCCCTGCGCCGCATCGTGCCCCTGAT
GGAGCAGGGCAAGCGCTACGACGAGGCCTGCGCCGAGATCTACGGCGACCACTACGGCAAGAAGAACACC
GAGGAGAAGATCTACCTGCCTCCTATCCCCGCCGACGAGATCCGCAACCCCGTGGTGCTGCGCGCCCTGA
GCCAGGCCCGCAAGGTGATCAACGGCGTGGTGCGCCGCTACGGCAGCCCCGCCCGCATCCACATCGAGAC
CGCCCGCGAGGTGGGCAAGAGCTTCAAGGACCGCAAGGAGATCGAGAAGCGCCAGGAGGAGAACCGCAAG
GACCGCGAGAAGGCCGCCGCCAAGTTCCGCGAGTACTTCCCCAACTTCGTGGGCGAGCCCAAGAGCAAGG
ACATCCTGAAGCTGCGCCTGTACGAGCAGCAGCACGGCAAGTGCCTGTACAGCGGCAAGGAGATCAACCT
GGGCCGCCTGAACGAGAAGGGCTACGTGGAGATCGACCACGCCCTGCCCTTCAGCCGCACCTGGGACGAC
AGCTTCAACAACAAGGTGCTGGTGCTGGGCAGCGAGAACCAGAACAAGGGCAACCAGACCCCCTACGAGT
ACTTCAACGGCAAGGACAACAGCCGCGAGTGGCAGGAGTTCAAGGCCCGCGTGGAGACCAGCCGCTTCCC
CCGCAGCAAGAAGCAGCGCATCCTGCTGCAGAAGTTCGACGAGGACGGCTTCAAGGAGCGCAACCTGAAC
GACACCCGCTACGTGAACCGCTTCCTGTGCCAGTTCGTGGCCGACCGCATGCGCCTGACCGGCAAGGGCA
AGAAGCGCGTGTTCGCCAGCAACGGCCAGATCACCAACCTGCTGCGCGGCTTCTGGGGCCTGCGCAAGGT
GCGCGCCGAGAACGACCGCCACCACGCCCTGGACGCCGTGGTGGTGGCCTGCAGCACCGTGGCCATGCAG
CAGAAGATCACCCGCTTCGTGCGCTACAAGGAGATGAACGCCTTCGACGGTAAAACCATCGACAAGGAGA
CCGGCGAGGTGCTGCACCAGAAGACCCACTTCCCCCAGCCCTGGGAGTTCTTCGCCCAGGAGGTGATGAT
CCGCGTGTTCGGCAAGCCCGACGGCAAGCCCGAGTTCGAGGAGGCCGACACCCCCGAGAAGCTGCGCACC
CTGCTGGCCGAGAAGCTGAGCAGCCGCCCTGAGGCCGTGCACGAGTACGTGACTCCTCTGTTCGTGAGCC
GCGCCCCCAACCGCAAGATGAGCGGTCAGGGTCACATGGAGACCGTGAAGAGCGCCAAGCGCCTGGACGA
GGGCGTGAGCGTGCTGCGCGTGCCCCTGACCCAGCTGAAGCTGAAGGACCTGGAGAAGATGGTGAACCGC
GAGCGCGAGCCCAAGCTGTACGAGGCCCTGAAGGCCCGCCTGGAGGCCCACAAGGACGACCCCGCCAAGG
CCTTCGCCGAGCCCTTCTACAAGTACGACAAGGCCGGCAACCGCACCCAGCAGGTGAAGGCCGTGCGCGT
GGAGCAGGTGCAGAAGACCGGCGTGTGGGTGCGCAACCACAACGGCATCGCCGACAACGCCACCATGGTG
CGCGTGGACGTGTTCGAGAAGGGCGACAAGTACTACCTGGTGCCCATCTACAGCTGGCAGGTGGCCAAGG
GCATCCTGCCCGACCGCGCCGTGGTGCAGGGCAAGGACGAGGAGGACTGGCAGCTGATCGACGACAGCTT
CAACTTCAAGTTCAGCCTGCACCCCAACGACCTGGTGGAGGTGATCACCAAGAAGGCCCGCATGTTCGGC
TACTTCGCCAGCTGCCACCGCGGCACCGGCAACATCAACATCCGCATCCACGACCTGGACCACAAGATCG
GCAAGAACGGCATCCTGGAGGGCATCGGCGTGAAGACCGCCCTGAGCTTCCAGAAGTACCAGATCGACGA
GCTGGGCAAGGAGATCCGCCCCTGCCGCCTGAAGAAGCGCCCTCCTGTGCGCTAAGACAAGCCCAAGCTG
GACTTCTAACATCCGCGGCACCGCCCACTCCAGAAAAAATTAGCGCAAGAAGACAAAAATCACCTTGCGC
TAATGCTCTGTTACAGGTCACCTTATTGTCTTATTTATATACAAATAGATTATTGACTTATCATCTCACA
ACGGCTAGAATCCCAAACATATTGTCGCACTGCGAAATGAGAACCGTTGCTACAATAAGGCCGTCTGAAA
AGATGTGCCGCAACGCTCTGCCCCTTAAAGCTTCTGCTTTAAGGGGCATCGTTTATTTGTTGCCTGCAGG
CTCCCATCTTGGGACAATGAAAACGTTAGTCATGGCGCGCCTTGACGGCTAGCTCAGTCCTAGGTACAGT
GCTAGCTTAATTAGTCTACGAGGTTTTAGAGCTATGCTGTTTTGAATGGTCCCAAAACCTGCAGACAAGC
CCGGCCGGCCTAAGGCGATGCCCCCTCGACCTCGATCAGGGAGGCGTTCAGGACGACTCACAAAGAAAGC
CGGGCAATGCCCGGCTTTTTCCACGCCTCCTGGGCTGACTTCAGGTGCTACATTTGAAGAGATAAATTGC
ACTGAAATCTAGAGCGGTTCAGTAGAAAAGATCAAAGGATCTTCTTGAGATCCTTTTTTTCTGCGCGTAA
TCTTTTGCCCTGTAAACGAAAAAACCACCTGGGGAGGTGGTTTGATCGAAGGTTAAGTCAGTTGGGGAAC
TGCTTAACCGTGGTAACTGGCTTTCGCAGAGCACAGCAACCAAATCTGTCCTTCCAGTGTAGCCGGACTT
TGGCGCACACTTCAAGAGCAACCGCGTGTTTAGCTAAACAAATCCTCTGCGAACTCCCAGTTACCAATGG
CTGCTGCCAGTGGCGTTTTACCGTGCTTTTCCGGGTTGGACTCAAGTGAACAGTTACCGGATAAGGCGCA
GCAGTCGGGCTGAACGGGGAGTTCTTGCTTACAGCCCAGCTTGGAGCGAACGACCTACACCGAGCCGAGA
TACCAGTGTGTGAGCTATGAGAAAGCGCCACACTTCCCGTAAGGGAGAAAGGCGGAACAGGTATCCGGTA
AACGGCAGGGTCGGAACAGGAGAGCGCAAGAGGGAGCGACCCGCCGGAAACGGTGGGGATCTTTAAGTCC
TGTCGGGTTTCGCCCGTACTGTCAGATTCATGGTTGAGCCTCACGGCTCCCACAGATGCACCGGAAAAGC
GTCTGTTTATGTGAACTCTGGCAGGAGGGCGGAGCCTATGGAAAAACGCCACCGGCGCGGCCCTGCTGTT
TTGCCTCACATGTTAGTCCCCTGCTTATCCACGGAATCTGTGGGTAACTTTGTATGTGTCCGCAGCGCCC
GCCGCAGTCTCACGCCCGGAGCGTAGCGACCGAGTGAGCTAGCTATTTGTTTATTTTTCTAAATACATTC
AAATATGTATCCGCTCATGAGACAATAACCCTGATAAATGCTTCAATAATATTGAAAAAGGAAGAGTATG
AGGGAAGCGGTGATCGCCGAAGTATCGACTCAACTATCAGAGGTAGTTGGCGTCATCGAGCGCCATCTCG
AACCGACGTTGCTGGCCGTACATTTGTACGGCTCCGCAGTGGATGGCGGCCTGAAGCCACACAGTGATAT
TGATTTGCTGGTTACGGTGACCGTAAGGCTTGATGAAACAACGCGGCGAGCTTTGATCAACGACCTTTTG
GAAACTTCGGCTTCCCCTGGAGAGAGCGAGATTCTCCGCGCTGTAGAAGTCACCATTGTTGTGCACGACG
ACATCATTCCGTGGCGTTATCCAGCTAAGCGCGAACTGCAATTTGGAGAATGGCAGCGCAATGACATTCT
TGCAGGTATCTTCGAGCCAGCCACGATCGACATTGATCTGGCTATCTTGCTGACAAAAGCAAGAGAACAT
AGCGTTGCCTTGGTAGGTCCAGCGGCGGAGGAACTCTTTGATCCGGTTCCTGAACAGGATCTATTTGAGG
CGCTAAATGAAACCTTAACGCTATGGAACTCGCCGCCCGACTGGGCTGGCGATGAGCGAAATGTAGTGCT
TACGTTGTCCCGCATTTGGTACAGCGCAGTAACCGGCAAAATCGCGCCGAAGGATGTCGCTGCCGACTGG
GCAATGGAGCGCCTGCCGGCCCAGTATCAGCCCGTCATACTTGAAGCTAGACAGGCTTATCTTGGACAAG
AAGAAGATCGCTTGGCCTCGCGCGCAGATCAGTTGGAAGAATTTGTCCACTACGTGAAAGGCGAGATCAC
CAAGGTAGTCGGCAAATAATGTCTAACAATTCGTTCAAGCCGAGGGGCCGCAAGATCCGGCCACGATGAC
CCGGTCGTCGGTTCAGGGCAGGGT
Features (pLannotate 1.2.2; 9 found; start..end, strand, type, name):
    153..180     +  terminator     rrnB T2 terminator: transcription terminator T2 from the E. coli rrnB gene
    377..3622    +  CDS            NmCas9: Cas9 endonuclease from the Neisseria meningitidis Type II CRISPR/Cas system (Esvelt et al., 2013) generates RNA-guided double strand breaks in DNA
   3675..3731    -  CDS            YDH2_PLAFS (fragment): Protein predicted: Swiss-Prot protein existence level 4. From Plasmodium falciparum (isolate fcm17 / Senegal).
   3813..3905    +  misc_RNA       Nm tracrRNA: trans-activating CRISPR RNA for the Neisseria meningitidis CRISPR/Cas9 system (Hou et al., 2013)
   3962..3986    +  promoter       J23119(SpeI) promoter (fragment): bacterial promoter (Registry of Standard Biological Parts BBa J23119) modified to end with an SpeI site
   4013..4048    +  repeat_region  DR: direct repeat for the Streptococcus pyogenes CRISPR/Cas system
   4230..4968    +  rep_origin     CloDF13 ori: Plasmids containing the CloDF13 (CDF) origin of replication can be propagated in E. coli cells that contain additional plasmids with compatible origins.
   5016..5107    +  promoter       AmpR promoter: bla
   5108..5899    +  CDS            SmR: aminoglycoside adenylyltransferase (Murphy, 1985); aadA; confers resistance to spectinomycin and streptomycin
