[The description below was written by a language model from this plasmid's Addgene catalogue record and pLannotate feature annotations shown in this document.]
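Description:
DS-NMcas is a 5,974 bp bacterial CRISPR expression plasmid built on a cloDF13-aadA backbone. It replicates in E. coli from the CloDF13 (CDF) origin, which is compatible with other common replicons, so it can be maintained alongside additional plasmids in the same cell. Selection is by spectinomycin, conferred by the aadA aminoglycoside adenylyltransferase gene (SmR), which the annotation places downstream of a bla-type (AmpR) promoter. The record lists copy number as unknown.

The payload supplies the protein and one of the RNA components of the Neisseria meningitidis Type II CRISPR system. The roughly 3.25 kb NmCas9 coding sequence, encoding the RNA-guided double-strand endonuclease, is expressed from the proC promoter according to the catalogue entry, although that promoter is not called in the feature table. An rrnB T2 terminator lies upstream of the cassette, where it probably insulates it from read-through transcription. Downstream of Cas9 is the approximately 100 nt Nm tracrRNA, driven by its native tracrRNA promoter. The automated annotation also reports a partial J23119 promoter followed by a CRISPR direct repeat labelled as Streptococcus pyogenes. These elements are not mentioned in the catalogue fields, so their role, and whether the repeat's species assignment is accurate, cannot be determined from the record. A short fragment matching a Plasmodium predicted protein is most likely a spurious annotation hit.

The plasmid was made as part of work characterising orthogonal Cas9 proteins for RNA-guided gene regulation and editing. It is suited to providing NmCas9 and tracrRNA in bacteria, with targeting crRNAs and target sequences presumably carried on compatible companion plasmids.
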