Addgene plasmid #48646: DS-NMcas
Purpose: Bacterial N. meningitidis Cas9 (NM) + tracrRNA expression, cloDF13/spectinomycin
Depositing lab: George Church. Depositing organization: Harvard Medical School. Publication: Orthogonal Cas9 proteins for RNA-guided gene regulation and editing. Esvelt KM, Mali P, Braff JL, Moosburner M, Yaung SJ, Church GM. Nat Methods. 2013 Sep 29. doi: 10.1038/nmeth.2681. PubMed 24076762.
Backbone
  Vector backbone: cloDF13-aadA
  Total vector size (bp): 5974
  Vector type: CRISPR
Growth in bacteria
  Bacterial resistance: Spectinomycin, 50 μg/mL
  Growth temperature: 37°C
  Growth strain: DH5alpha
  Copy number: Unknown
Gene/Insert 1
  Gene/Insert name: Cas9
  Species: N. meningitidis
  Insert size (bp): 3250
  Promoter: proC
  Cloning method: Unknown
  Sequencing primers: 5′ rrnB-T2-term; 3′ Unknown
Gene/Insert 2
  Gene/Insert name: NM tracrRNA
  Species: N. meningitidis
  Insert size (bp): 100
  Promoter: NM tracrRNA promoter
  Cloning method: Unknown
  Sequencing primers: 5′ Unknown; 3′ Unknown
Terms and licenses: Academic/Nonprofit Terms; Industry Terms: Not Available to Industry
How to cite: DS-NMcas was a gift from George Church (Addgene plasmid # 48646 ; http://n2t.net/addgene:48646 ; RRID:Addgene_48646)
