>Addgene plasmid #48646 | DS-NMcas | addgene partial sequence | sequence record 73585 | NMCas9-F 5'-gggcaagagcttcaaggac-3'
GGACCGCGAGAAGGCCGCCGCCAAGTTCCGCGAGTACTTCCCCAACTTCGTGGGCGAGCCCAAGAGCAAG
GACATCCTGAAGCTGCGCCTGTACGAGCAGCAGCACGGCAAGTGCCTGTACAGCGGCAAGGAGATCAACC
TGGGCCGCCTGAACGAGAAGGGCTACGTGGAGATCGACCACGCCCTGCCCTTCAGCCGCACCTGGGACGA
CAGCTTCAACAACAAGGTGCTGGTGCTGGGCAGCGAGAACCAGAACAAGGGCAACCAGACCCCCTACGAG
TACTTCAACGGCAAGGACAACAGCCGCGAGTGGCAGGAGTTCAAGGCCCGCGTGGAGACCAGCCGCTTCC
CCCGCAGCAAGAAGCAGCGCATCCTGCTGCAGAAGTTCGACGAGGACGGCTTCAAGGAGCGCAACCTGAA
CGACACCCGCTACGTGAACCGCTTCCTGTGCCAGTTCGTGGCCGACCGCATGCGCCTGACCGGCAAGGGC
AAGAAGCGCGTGTTCGCCAGCAACGGCCAGATCACCAACCTGCTGCGCGGCTTCTGGGGCCTGCGCAAGG
TGCGCGCCGAGAACGACCGCCACCACGCCCTGGACGCCGTGGTGGTGGCCTGCAGCACCGTGGCCATGCA
GCAGAAGATCACCCGCTTCGTGCGCTACAAGGAGATGAACGCCTTCGACGGTAAAACCATCGACAAGGAG
ACCGGCGAGGTGCTGCACCAGAAGACCCACTTCCCCCAGCCCTGGGAGTTCTTCGCCCAGGAGGTGATGA
TCCGCGTGTTCGGCAAGCCCGACGGCAAGCCCGAGTTCGAGGAGGCCGACACCCCCGAGAAGCTGCGCAC
CCTGCTGGCCGAGAAGCTGAGCAGCCGCCCTGAGGCCGTGCACGAGTACGTGACTCCTCTGTTCGTGAGC
CGCGCCCCCAACCGCAAGATGAGCGGTCAG
